>Addgene plasmid #114780 | AT5G65240 I5_pECIA14 | addgene full sequence | sequence record 270260 | Addgene NGS Result
GTAAAACGACGGCCAGTGAATTAATTCGTTGCAGGACAGGATGTGGTGCCCGATGTGACTAGCTCTTTGC
TGCAGGCCGTCCTATCCTCTGGTTCCGATAAGAGACCCAGAACTCCGGCCCCCCACCGCCCACCGCCACC
CCCATACATATGTGGTACGCAAGTAAGAGTGCCTGCGCATGCCCCATGTGCCCCACCAAGAGCTTTGCAT
CCCATACAAGTCCCCAAAGTGGAGAACCGAACCAATTCTTCGCGGGCAGAACAAAAGCTTCTGCACACGT
CTCCACTCGAATTTGGAGCCGGCCGGCGTGTGCAAAAGAGGTGAATCGAACGAAAGACCCGTGTGTAAAG
CCGCGTTTCCAAAATGTATAAAACCGAGAGCATCTGGCCAATGTGCATCAGTTGTGGTCAGCAGCAAAAT
CAAGTGAATCATCTCAGTGCAACTAAAGGGGGGATCCGATCTCAATATGAAGTTATGCATATTACTGGCC
GTCGTGGCCTTTGTTGGCCTCTCGCTCGGGTCACCAGATGCTCAAGGGGATGCATTATTTGCGTTGAGGA
GCTCGTTACGTGCATCTCCTGAACAGCTTAGTGATTGGAACCAGAATCAAGTCGATCCTTGTACTTGGTC
TCAAGTTATTTGTGATGACAAGAAACATGTTACTTCTGTAACCTTGTCTTACATGAACTTCTCCTCGGGA
ACACTGTCTTCAGGAATAGGAATCTTGACAACTCTCAAGACTCTTACATTGAAGGGAAATGGAATAATGG
GTGGAATACCAGAATCCATTGGAAATCTGTCTAGCTTGACCAGCTTAGATTTGGAGGATAATCACTTAAC
TGATCGCATTCCATCCACTCTCGGTAATCTCAAGAATCTACAGTTCTTGACCTTGAGTAGGAATAACCTT
AATGGTTCTATCCCGGATTCACTTACAGGTCTATCAAAACTGATAAATATTCTGCTCGACTCAAATAATC
TCAGTGGTGAGATTCCTCAGAGTTTATTCAAAATCCCAAAATACAATTTCACAGCAAACAACTTGAGCTG
TGGTGGCACTTTCCCGCAACCTTGTGTAACCGAGTCCAGTCCTTCAGGTGATTCAAGCAGTCTGGAGGTG
CTGTTCCAGGGACCAAGCGGCAATCCCGGCGGCGATCTGGCCCCCCAGATGCTGCGCGAGCTGCAGGAGA
CCAATGCCGCCCTGCAGGACGTGCGCGAGCTGCTGCGCCACCGCGTGAAGGAGATCACCTTCCTGAAGAA
CACCGTGATGGAGTGCGACGCCTGCGGCATGCAGCCCTCTAGAGGCTCCGGCTCCATCATCCCAGTTGAG
GAGGAGAACCCGGACTTCTGGAACCGCGAGGCAGCCGAGGCCCTGGGTGCCGCCAAGAAGCTGCAGCCTG
CACAGACAGCCGCCAAGAACCTCATCATCTTCCTGGGCGATGGGATGGGGGTGTCTACGGTGACAGCTGC
CAGGATCCTAAAAGGGCAGAAGAAGGACAAACTGGGGCCTGAGATACCCCTGGCCATGGACCGCTTCCCA
TATGTGGCTCTGTCCAAGACATACAATGTAGACAAACATGTGCCAGACAGTGGAGCCACAGCCACGGCCT
ACCTGTGCGGGGTCAAGGGCAACTTCCAGACCATTGGCTTGAGTGCAGCCGCCCGCTTTAACCAGTGCAA
CACGACACGCGGCAACGAGGTCATCTCCGTGATGAATCGGGCCAAGAAAGCAGGGAAGTCAGTGGGAGTG
GTAACCACCACACGAGTGCAGCACGCCTCGCCAGCCGGCACCTACGCCCACACGGTGAACCGCAACTGGT
ACTCGGACGCCGACGTGCCTGCCTCGGCCCGCCAGGAGGGGTGCCAGGACATCGCTACGCAGCTCATCTC
CAACATGGACATTGACGTGATCCTAGGTGGAGGCCGAAAGTACATGTTTCGCATGGGAACCCCAGACCCT
GAGTACCCAGATGACTACAGCCAAGGTGGGACCAGGCTGGACGGGAAGAATCTGGTGCAGGAATGGCTGG
CGAAGCGCCAGGGTGCCCGGTATGTGTGGAACCGCACTGAGCTCATGCAGGCTTCCCTGGACCCGTCTGT
GACCCATCTCATGGGTCTCTTTGAGCCTGGAGACATGAAATACGAGATCCACCGAGACTCCACACTGGAC
CCCTCCCTGATGGAGATGACAGAGGCTGCCCTGCGCCTGCTGAGCAGGAACCCCCGCGGCTTCTTCCTCT
TCGTGGAGGGTGGTCGCATCGACCATGGTCATCATGAAAGCAGGGCTTACCGGGCACTGACTGAGACGAT
CATGTTCGACGACGCCATTGAGAGGGCGGGCCAGCTCACCAGCGAGGAGGACACGCTGAGCCTCGTCACT
GCCGACCACTCCCACGTCTTCTCCTTCGGAGGCTACCCCCTGCGAGGGAGCTCCATCTTCGGGCTGGCCC
CTGGCAAGGCCCGGGACAGGAAGGCCTACACGGTCCTCCTATACGGAAACGGTCCAGGCTATGTGCTCAA
GGACGGCGCCCGGCCGGATGTTACCGAGAGCGAGAGCGGGAGCCCCGAGTATCGGCAGCAGTCAGCAGTG
CCCCTGGACGAAGAGACCCACGCAGGCGAGGACGTGGCGGTGTTCGCGCGCGGCCCGCAGGCGCACCTGG
TTCACGGCGTGCAGGAGCAGACCTTCATAGCGCACGTCATGGCCTTCGCCGCCTGCCTGGAGCCCTACAC
CGCCTGCGACCTGGCGCCCCCCGCCGGCACCACCGACGCCGCGCACCCGGGTTCTAGAGGAAGCACCTCC
GGCGATAACGATTACAAGGATGATGATGATAAGGCCAGCGGCACCGGTCATCATCACCATCACCATTGAG
TTTAAACCCGCTGATCAGCCTCGACTGTGCCTTCTAAGGCCTGAGCTCGCTGATCAGCCTCGATCGAGGA
TCCAGACATGATAAGATACATTGATGAGTTTGGACAAACCACAACTAGAATGCAGTGAAAAAAATGCTTT
ATTTGTGAAATTTGTGATGCTATTGCTTTATTTGTAACCATTATAAGCTGCAATAAACAAGTTAACAACA
ACAATTGCATTCATTTTATGTTTCAGGTTCAGGGGGAGGTGTGGGAGGTTTTTTAAAGCAAGTAAAACCT
CTACAAATGTGGTATGGCTGATTATGATCAGTCGACCTGCAGGCATGCAAGCTTGGCGTAATCATGGTCA
TAGCTGTTTCCTGTGTGAAATTGTTATCCGCTCACAATTCCACACAACATACGAGCCGGAAGCATAAAGT
GTAAAGCCTGGGGTGCCTAATGAGTGAGCTAACTCACATTAATTGCGTTGCGCTCACTGCCCGCTTTCCA
GTCGGGAAACCTGTCGTGCCAGCTGCATTAATGAATCGGCCAACGCGCGGGGAGAGGCGGTTTGCGTATT
GGGCGCTCTTCCGCTTCCTCGCTCACTGACTCGCTGCGCTCGGTCGTTCGGCTGCGGCGAGCGGTATCAG
CTCACTCAAAGGCGGTAATACGGTTATCCACAGAATCAGGGGATAACGCAGGAAAGAACATGTGAGCAAA
AGGCCAGCAAAAGGCCAGGAACCGTAAAAAGGCCGCGTTGCTGGCGTTTTTCCATAGGCTCCGCCCCCCT
GACGAGCATCACAAAAATCGACGCTCAAGTCAGAGGTGGCGAAACCCGACAGGACTATAAAGATACCAGG
CGTTTCCCCCTGGAAGCTCCCTCGTGCGCTCTCCTGTTCCGACCCTGCCGCTTACCGGATACCTGTCCGC
CTTTCTCCCTTCGGGAAGCGTGGCGCTTTCTCATAGCTCACGCTGTAGGTATCTCAGTTCGGTGTAGGTC
GTTCGCTCCAAGCTGGGCTGTGTGCACGAACCCCCCGTTCAGCCCGACCGCTGCGCCTTATCCGGTAACT
ATCGTCTTGAGTCCAACCCGGTAAGACACGACTTATCGCCACTGGCAGCAGCCACTGGTAACAGGATTAG
CAGAGCGAGGTATGTAGGCGGTGCTACAGAGTTCTTGAAGTGGTGGCCTAACTACGGCTACACTAGAAGA
ACAGTATTTGGTATCTGCGCTCTGCTGAAGCCAGTTACCTTCGGAAAAAGAGTTGGTAGCTCTTGATCCG
GCAAACAAACCACCGCTGGTAGCGGTGGTTTTTTTGTTTGCAAGCAGCAGATTACGCGCAGAAAAAAAGG
ATCTCAAGAAGATCCTTTGATCTTTTCTACGGGGTCTGACGCTCAGTGGAACGAAAACTCACGTTAAGGG
ATTTTGGTCATGAGATTATCAAAAAGGATCTTCACCTAGATCCTTTTAAATTAAAAATGAAGTTTTAAAT
CAATCTAAAGTATATATGAGTAAACTTGGTCTGACAGTTACCAATGCTTAATCAGTGAGGCACCTATCTC
AGCGATCTGTCTATTTCGTTCATCCATAGTTGCCTGACTCCCCGTCGTGTAGATAACTACGATACGGGAG
GGCTTACCATCTGGCCCCAGTGCTGCAATGATACCGCGAGACCCACGCTCACCGGCTCCAGATTTATCAG
CAATAAACCAGCCAGCCGGAAGGGCCGAGCGCAGAAGTGGTCCTGCAACTTTATCCGCCTCCATCCAGTC
TATTAATTGTTGCCGGGAAGCTAGAGTAAGTAGTTCGCCAGTTAATAGTTTGCGCAACGTTGTTGCCATT
GCTACAGGCATCGTGGTGTCACGCTCGTCGTTTGGTATGGCTTCATTCAGCTCCGGTTCCCAACGATCAA
GGCGAGTTACATGATCCCCCATGTTGTGCAAAAAAGCGGTTAGCTCCTTCGGTCCTCCGATCGTTGTCAG
AAGTAAGTTGGCCGCAGTGTTATCACTCATGGTTATGGCAGCACTGCATAATTCTCTTACTGTCATGCCA
TCCGTAAGATGCTTTTCTGTGACTGGTGAGTACTCAACCAAGTCATTCTGAGAATAGTGTATGCGGCGAC
CGAGTTGCTCTTGCCCGGCGTCAATACGGGATAATACCGCGCCACATAGCAGAACTTTAAAAGTGCTCAT
CATTGGAAAACGTTCTTCGGGGCGAAAACTCTCAAGGATCTTACCGCTGTTGAGATCCAGTTCGATGTAA
CCCACTCGTGCACCCAACTGATCTTCAGCATCTTTTACTTTCACCAGCGTTTCTGGGTGAGCAAAAACAG
GAAGGCAAAATGCCGCAAAAAAGGGAATAAGGGCGACACGGAAATGTTGAATACTCATACTCTTCCTTTT
TCAATATTATTGAAGCATTTATCAGGGTTATTGTCTCATGAGCGGATACATATTTGAATGTATTTAGAAA
AATAAACAAATAGGGGTTCCGCGCACATTTCCCCGAAAAGTGCCACCTGACGTCTAAGAAACCATTATTA
TCATGACATTAACCTATAAAAATAGGCGTATCACGAGGCCCTTTCGTCTCGCGCGTTTCGGTGATGACGG
TGAAAACCTCTGACACATGCAGCTCCCGGAGACGGTCACAGCTTGTCTGTAAGCGGATGCCGGGAGCAGA
CAAGCCCGTCAGGGCGCGTCAGCGGGTGTTGGCGGGTGTCGGGGCTGGCTTAACTATGCGGCATCAGAGC
AGATTGTACTGAGAGTGCACCATATGCGGTGTGAAATACCGCACAGATGCGTAAGGAGAAAATACCGCAT
CAGGCGCCATTCGCCATTCAGGCTGCGCAACTGTTGGGAAGGGCGATCGGTGCGGGCCTCTTCGCTATTA
CGCCAGCTGGCGAAAGGGGGATGTGCTGCAAGGCGATTAAGTTGGGTAACGCCAGGGTTTTCCCAGTCAC
GACGTT
Features (pLannotate 1.2.2; 19 found; start..end, strand, type, name):
     23..449     +  promoter       MT promoter: Drosophila metallothionein promoter
    467..520     +  sig_peptide    BiP signal sequence: Drosophila BiP signal sequence
    521..1108    +  CDS            Y5129_ARATH (fragment): Experimental evidence at protein level: Swiss-Prot protein existence level 1. From Arabidopsis thaliana (Mouse-ear cress).
   1148..1327    +  CDS            Comp (fragment): COMP_RAT - Experimental evidence at protein level: Swiss-Prot protein existence level 1. May play a role in the structural integrity of cartilage via its interaction with other extracellular matrix proteins such as the collagens and fibronectin. Can mediate the interaction of chondrocytes with the cartilage extracellular matrix through interaction with cell surface integrin receptors. Could play a role in the pathogenesis of osteoarthritis. Potent suppressor of apoptosis in both primary chondrocytes and transformed cells. Suppresses apoptosis by blocking the activation of caspase-3 and by indu
   1315..2767    +  CDS            SEAP (fragment): secreted alkaline phosphatase from human placenta The natural enzyme has a C-terminal transmembrane sequence that is replaced by a GPI anchor.
   2804..2833    +  CDS            2xFLAG (fragment): two tandem FLAG® epitope tags
   2939..3073    -  polyA_signal   SV40 poly(A) signal: SV40 polyadenylation signal
   3096..3180    -  CDS            large T antigen (fragment): large T antigen from SV40 (simian virus 40)
   3180..3204    +  misc_feature   MCS (fragment): pUC18/19 multiple cloning site
   3241..3257    -  protein_bind   lac operator: The lac repressor binds to the lac operator to inhibit transcription in E. coli. This inhibition can be relieved by adding lactose or isopropyl-β-D-thiogalactopyranoside (IPTG). lac repressor encoded by lacI
   3265..3295    -  promoter       lac promoter: promoter for the E. coli lac operon
   3310..3331    -  protein_bind   CAP binding site: CAP binding activates transcription in the presence of cAMP. E. coli catabolite activator protein
   3344..3436    -  CDS            lacI (fragment): lac repressor; lacI; The lac repressor binds to the lac operator to inhibit transcription in E. coli. This inhibition can be relieved by adding lactose or isopropyl-β-D-thiogalactopyranoside (IPTG).
   3619..4207    -  rep_origin     ori: high-copy-number ColE1/pMB1/pBR322/pUC origin of replication
   4378..5238    -  CDS            AmpR: β-lactamase; bla; confers resistance to ampicillin, carbenicillin, and related antibiotics
   5239..5343    -  promoter       AmpR promoter: bla
   5438..5473    +  CDS            rop (fragment): Rop protein, which maintains plasmids at low copy number; rop
   5575..5674    +  misc_feature   bom (fragment): basis of mobility region from pBR322
   5680..21      -  CDS            lacZα (fragment) (across the origin): LacZα fragment of β-galactosidase; lacZ fragment
