[The description below was written by a language model from this plasmid's Addgene catalogue record and pLannotate feature annotations shown in this document.]
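Description:
AT5G65240 I5_pECIA14 is an insect-cell expression plasmid built on the pECIA14 backbone and designed for secreted protein production in Drosophila cell culture. It is propagated in E. coli as a high-copy plasmid through a ColE1/pUC-type origin and selected with ampicillin via the β-lactamase gene. The remaining bacterial elements in the feature table (lac promoter/operator, and fragments of lacZα, lacI, rop and bom) are backbone remnants with no evident role in the expression cassette. No selectable marker for insect cells is annotated.

The expression cassette is driven by the Drosophila metallothionein promoter, which is induced with copper sulfate. A Drosophila BiP signal sequence directs the product into the secretory pathway. It is followed in frame by the extracellular domain of the Arabidopsis thaliana leucine-rich repeat receptor kinase encoded by AT5G65240, inserted by ligation-independent cloning. At the C-terminus the ectodomain is fused to the pentamerizing coiled-coil helix of rat COMP, human placental alkaline phosphatase, a FLAG epitope and, according to the depositor, a hexahistidine tag, which the automated annotation does not list separately. An SV40 polyadenylation signal lies downstream of the fusion, although it is annotated on the opposite strand.

Pentamerization through COMP raises avidity so that weak, transient ectodomain interactions can be detected, and alkaline phosphatase provides an enzymatic readout. The FLAG and His tags can serve for detection or purification. The construct is the "prey" in an extracellular interaction assay and is meant to be paired with the corresponding bait vector, AT5G65240 I5_pECIA2. It comes from a study mapping the extracellular interaction network of Arabidopsis LRR receptor kinases.
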