Addgene plasmid #114780: AT5G65240 I5_pECIA14
Purpose: Prey vector AT5G65240 I5_pECIA14 should be used with bait vector AT5G65240 I5_pECIA2.
Depositing lab: Youssef Belkhadir. Depositing organization: Gregor Mendel Institute of Molecular Plant Biology. Publication: An extracellular network of Arabidopsis leucine-rich repeat receptor kinases. Smakowska-Luzan E, Mott GA, Parys K, Stegmann M, Howton TC, Layeghifard M, Neuhold J, Lehner A, Kong J, Grunwald K, Weinberger N, Satbhai SB, Mayer D, Busch W, Madalinski M, Stolt-Bergner P, Provart NJ, Mukhtar MS, Zipfel C, Desveaux D, Guttman DS, Belkhadir Y. Nature. 2018 Jan 18;553(7688):342-346. doi: 10.1038/nature25184. Epub 2018 Jan 10. PubMed 29320478.
Backbone
  Vector backbone: pECIA14
  Backbone manufacturer: Chris Garcia (Addgene plasmid # 47051)
  Vector type: Insect Expression
Growth in bacteria
  Bacterial resistance: Ampicillin, 100 μg/mL
  Growth temperature: 37°C
  Growth strain: DH5alpha
  Copy number: High Copy
Gene/Insert
  Gene/Insert name: AT5G65240
  Species: A. thaliana (mustard weed)
  Entrez Gene: AT5G65240 (a.k.a. AT5G65240, MQN23.19, MQN23_19)
  Promoter: Metallothionein (Copper-Inducible)
  Cloning method: Ligation Independent Cloning
Terms and licenses: Academic/Nonprofit Terms; Industry Terms: Not Available to Industry
Depositor comments: Plasmid for secreted expression in Drosophila cell culture by induction via CuSO4. Insert is an extracellular domain of indicated LRR-RK, C-terminally tagged with Pentameric rat COMP helix, Alkaline Phosphatase (human, placental), Flag, and hexahistidine tags. Insert Protein Sequence: SPDAQGDALFALRSSLRASPEQLSDWNQNQVDPCTWSQVICDDKKHVTSVTLSYMNFSSGTLSSGIGILTTLKTLTLKGNGIMGGIPESIGNLSSLTSLDLEDNHLTDRIPSTLGNLKNLQFLTLSRNNLNGSIPDSLTGLSKLINILLDSNNLSGEIPQSLFKIPKYNFTANNLSCGGTFPQPCVTESSPSGDSSS
How to cite: AT5G65240 I5_pECIA14 was a gift from Youssef Belkhadir (Addgene plasmid # 114780 ; http://n2t.net/addgene:114780 ; RRID:Addgene_114780)
